Addgene plasmid #219372: SFFV-EBF1-Brd 471
Purpose: Transcription factor EBF1 with a specific barcode assigned.
Depositing lab: Filipe Pereira. Depositing organization: Center for Neuroscience and Cell Biology, University of Coimbra. Publication: A combinatorial transcription factor screening platform for immune cell reprogramming. Kurochkin I, Altman AR, Caiado I, Pertiga-Cabral D, Halitzki E, Minaeva M, Zimmermannova O, Henriques-Oliveira L, Klein D, Nair M, Oliveira D, Cajal LR, Knittel R, Feick C, Ringner M, Martin M, Cirovic B, Pires CF, Rosa FF, Sitnicka E, Theis FJ, Pereira CF. Cell Syst. 2026 Jan 21;17(1):101457. doi: 10.1016/j.cels.2025.101457. Epub 2026 Jan 14. PubMed 41539305.
Backbone
  Vector backbone: SFFV-MCS
  Backbone size w/o insert (bp): 6638
  Vector type: Lentiviral
Growth in bacteria
  Bacterial resistance: Ampicillin, 100 μg/mL
  Growth temperature: 37°C
  Growth strain: NEB Stable
  Copy number: High Copy
Gene/Insert
  Gene/Insert name: EBF1
  Species: H. sapiens (human)
  Insert size (bp): 1776
  Entrez Gene: EBF1 (a.k.a. COE1, EBF, O/E-1, OLF1)
  Promoter: The spleen focus-forming virus (SFFV) promoter
  Cloning method: Restriction Enzyme; 5′ cloning site Bsp119I (not destroyed); 3′ cloning site BstHI (not destroyed)
Terms and licenses: Academic/Nonprofit Terms; Industry Terms: Not Available to Industry
Depositor comments: Barcode sequence cloned into XbaI restriction site. Design of plasmid is as follows: SFFV-[TF sequence]-WPRE-[Barcode sequence].
How to cite: SFFV-EBF1-Brd 471 was a gift from Filipe Pereira (Addgene plasmid # 219372 ; http://n2t.net/addgene:219372 ; RRID:Addgene_219372)
