[The description below was written by a language model from this plasmid's Addgene catalogue record and pLannotate feature annotations shown in this document.]
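Description:
SFFV-EBF1-Brd 471 is a lentiviral transfer plasmid built on the SFFV-MCS backbone for expressing human EBF1 in mammalian cells, with a construct-specific DNA barcode attached. The sequenced plasmid is about 8.4 kb. It is propagated in E. coli through a high-copy ColE1/pUC-type origin and selected with ampicillin via the β-lactamase gene. The bacterial portion also carries pBluescript-derived remnants (f1 origin, lacZα and lac regulatory fragments, T7 and T3 promoters). The record lists no mammalian selection marker or fluorescent reporter.

The viral cassette has a third-generation, self-inactivating layout. An RSV promoter drives a truncated HIV-1 5' LTR, which is followed by the Ψ packaging signal with a partial gag sequence, the RRE for Rev-dependent export of the genomic RNA, and the cPPT/CTS. The cassette ends in a ΔU3 3' LTR, and an SV40 polyadenylation signal and SV40 origin sequence lie downstream of it. Within this frame, the spleen focus-forming virus (SFFV) promoter drives the roughly 1.8 kb EBF1 coding sequence, which was inserted by restriction cloning between retained flanking sites. A WPRE downstream enhances transcript stability and expression.

According to the depositor, the barcode was cloned into an XbaI site after the WPRE, giving the order SFFV–transcription factor–WPRE–barcode. The barcode is not annotated in the feature table, but this placement would put it within the 3' region of the expressed transcript, so the delivered factor can be identified by sequencing. The plasmid belongs to a barcoded transcription factor collection made for combinatorial screening in immune cell reprogramming. In such screens, pooled lentiviral delivery lets each factor a cell received be traced through its barcode.
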