Features (pLannotate 1.2.2; 29 found; start..end, strand, type, name):
     94..112     -  promoter       T7 promoter: promoter for bacteriophage T7 RNA polymerase
    120..275     +  CDS            lacZα (fragment): LacZα fragment of β-galactosidase; lacZ fragment
    280..708     +  rep_origin     f1 ori (sequence partly withheld): f1 bacteriophage origin of replication; arrow indicates direction of (+) strand synthesis
    761..865     +  promoter       AmpR promoter: bla
    866..1726    +  CDS            AmpR: β-lactamase; bla; confers resistance to ampicillin, carbenicillin, and related antibiotics
   1897..2485    +  rep_origin     ori: high-copy-number ColE1/pMB1/pBR322/pUC origin of replication
   2668..2760    +  CDS            lacI (fragment): lac repressor; lacI; The lac repressor binds to the lac operator to inhibit transcription in E. coli. This inhibition can be relieved by adding lactose or isopropyl-β-D-thiogalactopyranoside (IPTG).
   2773..2794    +  protein_bind   CAP binding site: CAP binding activates transcription in the presence of cAMP. E. coli catabolite activator protein
   2809..2839    +  promoter       lac promoter: promoter for the E. coli lac operon
   2847..2863    +  protein_bind   lac operator: The lac repressor binds to the lac operator to inhibit transcription in E. coli. This inhibition can be relieved by adding lactose or isopropyl-β-D-thiogalactopyranoside (IPTG). lac repressor encoded by lacI
   2908..2926    +  promoter       T3 promoter: promoter for bacteriophage T3 RNA polymerase
   2954..3180    +  promoter       RSV promoter: Rous sarcoma virus enhancer/promoter
   3181..3361    +  LTR            5' LTR (truncated): truncated 5' long terminal repeat (LTR) from HIV-1
   3408..3533    +  misc_feature   HIV-1 Ψ: packaging signal of human immunodeficiency virus type 1
   3517..3880    +  CDS            HIV-1 gag (fragment): gag protein from human immunodeficiency virus 1; gag
   4026..4259    +  misc_feature   RRE: The Rev response element (RRE) of HIV-1 allows for Rev-dependent mRNA export from the nucleus to the cytoplasm.
   4636..4736    +  CDS            Rev (fragment): human immunodeficiency virus 1 (HIV-1) Rev protein; rev; enhances nuclear export of unspliced and incompletely spliced viral mRNAs
   4755..4872    +  misc_feature   cPPT/CTS: central polypurine tract and central termination sequence of HIV-1
   4906..5307    +  promoter       SFFV promoter: spleen focus-forming virus long terminal repeat (LTR) promoter
   5317..5340    +  misc_feature   MCS (fragment): pBluescript multiple cloning site
   5365..7137    +  CDS            EBF1: COE1_HUMAN - Also known as COE1, EBF. Experimental evidence at protein level: Swiss-Prot protein existence level 1. (Microbial infection) Acts as a chromatin anchor for Epstein- Barr virus EBNA2 to mediate the assembly of EBNA2 chromatin complexes in B-cells (PubMed:28968461). In addition, binds to the viral LMP1 proximal promoter and promotes its expression during latency (PubMed:26819314). From Homo sapiens (Human).
   7148..7173    +  misc_feature   MCS (fragment): pBluescript multiple cloning site
   7173..7232    +  CDS            S (fragment): HBSAG_WHV6 - Experimental evidence at transcript level: Swiss-Prot protein existence level 2. The middle envelope protein plays an important role in the budding of the virion. It is involved in the induction of budding in a nucleocapsid independent way. In this process the majority of envelope proteins bud to form subviral lipoprotein particles of 22 nm of diameter that do not contain a nucleocapsid (By similarity). From Woodchuck hepatitis B virus (isolate w64/pWS23) (WHV).
   7364..7767    +  misc_feature   WPRE: woodchuck hepatitis virus posttranscriptional regulatory element
   7825..7884    +  CDS            nef (fragment): NEF_HV1Z2 - Experimental evidence at protein level: Swiss-Prot protein existence level 1. Extracellular Nef protein targets CD4(+) T-lymphocytes for apoptosis by interacting with CXCR4 surface receptors. From Human immunodeficiency virus type 1 group M subtype D (isolate Z2/CDC-Z34) (HIV-1).
   7886..8119    +  LTR            3' LTR (ΔU3): self-inactivating 3' long terminal repeat (LTR) from HIV-1
   8191..8312    +  polyA_signal   SV40 poly(A) signal: SV40 polyadenylation signal
   8331..8352    +  rep_origin     SV40 ori (fragment): SV40 origin of replication
   8352..73      +  rep_origin     SV40 ori (across the origin): SV40 origin of replication
>Addgene plasmid #219372 | SFFV-EBF1-Brd 471 | addgene full sequence | sequence record 449098 | Addgene NGS Result
ATTTATGCAGAGGCCGAGGCCGCCTCGGCCTCTGAGCTATTCCAGAAGTAGTGAGGAGGCTTTTTTGGAG
GCCTAGGGACGTACCCAATTCGCCCTATAGTGAGTCGTATTACGCGCGCTCACTGGCCGTCGTTTTACAA
CGTCGTGACTGGGAAAACCCTGGCGTTACCCAACTTAATCGCCTTGCAGCACATCCCCCTTTCGCCAGCT
GGCGTAATAGCGAAGAGGCCCGCACCGATCGCCCTTCCCAACAGTTGCGCAGCCTGAATGGCGAATGGG
[124 nt withheld, positions 280-403]
C
[91 nt withheld, positions 405-495]
A
[49 nt withheld, positions 497-545]
CCTTTGACGTTGGAGTCCACGTTCTTT
[37 nt withheld, positions 573-609]
ACCCTATCTCGGTCTATTCTTTTGATTTATAAGGGATTTTGCCGATTTCGGCCTATTGGTTAAAAAATGA
GCTGATTTAACAAAAATTTAACGCGAATTTTAACAAAATATTAACGCTTACAATTTAGGTGGCACTTTTC
GGGGAAATGTGCGCGGAACCCCTATTTGTTTATTTTTCTAAATACATTCAAATATGTATCCGCTCATGAG
ACAATAACCCTGATAAATGCTTCAATAATATTGAAAAAGGAAGAGTATGAGTATTCAACATTTCCGTGTC
GCCCTTATTCCCTTTTTTGCGGCATTTTGCCTTCCTGTTTTTGCTCACCCAGAAACGCTGGTGAAAGTAA
AAGATGCTGAAGATCAGTTGGGTGCACGAGTGGGTTACATCGAACTGGATCTCAACAGCGGTAAGATCCT
TGAGAGTTTTCGCCCCGAAGAACGTTTTCCAATGATGAGCACTTTTAAAGTTCTGCTATGTGGCGCGGTA
TTATCCCGTATTGACGCCGGGCAAGAGCAACTCGGTCGCCGCATACACTATTCTCAGAATGACTTGGTTG
AGTACTCACCAGTCACAGAAAAGCATCTTACGGATGGCATGACAGTAAGAGAATTATGCAGTGCTGCCAT
AACCATGAGTGATAACACTGCGGCCAACTTACTTCTGACAACGATCGGAGGACCGAAGGAGCTAACCGCT
TTTTTGCACAACATGGGGGATCATGTAACTCGCCTTGATCGTTGGGAACCGGAGCTGAATGAAGCCATAC
CAAACGACGAGCGTGACACCACGATGCCTGTAGCAATGGCAACAACGTTGCGCAAACTATTAACTGGCGA
ACTACTTACTCTAGCTTCCCGGCAACAATTAATAGACTGGATGGAGGCGGATAAAGTTGCAGGACCACTT
CTGCGCTCGGCCCTTCCGGCTGGCTGGTTTATTGCTGATAAATCTGGAGCCGGTGAGCGTGGGTCTCGCG
GTATCATTGCAGCACTGGGGCCAGATGGTAAGCCCTCCCGTATCGTAGTTATCTACACGACGGGGAGTCA
GGCAACTATGGATGAACGAAATAGACAGATCGCTGAGATAGGTGCCTCACTGATTAAGCATTGGTAACTG
TCAGACCAAGTTTACTCATATATACTTTAGATTGATTTAAAACTTCATTTTTAATTTAAAAGGATCTAGG
TGAAGATCCTTTTTGATAATCTCATGACCAAAATCCCTTAACGTGAGTTTTCGTTCCACTGAGCGTCAGA
CCCCGTAGAAAAGATCAAAGGATCTTCTTGAGATCCTTTTTTTCTGCGCGTAATCTGCTGCTTGCAAACA
AAAAAACCACCGCTACCAGCGGTGGTTTGTTTGCCGGATCAAGAGCTACCAACTCTTTTTCCGAAGGTAA
CTGGCTTCAGCAGAGCGCAGATACCAAATACTGTTCTTCTAGTGTAGCCGTAGTTAGGCCACCACTTCAA
GAACTCTGTAGCACCGCCTACATACCTCGCTCTGCTAATCCTGTTACCAGTGGCTGCTGCCAGTGGCGAT
AAGTCGTGTCTTACCGGGTTGGACTCAAGACGATAGTTACCGGATAAGGCGCAGCGGTCGGGCTGAACGG
GGGGTTCGTGCACACAGCCCAGCTTGGAGCGAACGACCTACACCGAACTGAGATACCTACAGCGTGAGCT
ATGAGAAAGCGCCACGCTTCCCGAAGGGAGAAAGGCGGACAGGTATCCGGTAAGCGGCAGGGTCGGAACA
GGAGAGCGCACGAGGGAGCTTCCAGGGGGAAACGCCTGGTATCTTTATAGTCCTGTCGGGTTTCGCCACC
TCTGACTTGAGCGTCGATTTTTGTGATGCTCGTCAGGGGGGCGGAGCCTATGGAAAAACGCCAGCAACGC
GGCCTTTTTACGGTTCCTGGCCTTTTGCTGGCCTTTTGCTCACATGTTCTTTCCTGCGTTATCCCCTGAT
TCTGTGGATAACCGTATTACCGCCTTTGAGTGAGCTGATACCGCTCGCCGCAGCCGAACGACCGAGCGCA
GCGAGTCAGTGAGCGAGGAAGCGGAAGAGCGCCCAATACGCAAACCGCCTCTCCCCGCGCGTTGGCCGAT
TCATTAATGCAGCTGGCACGACAGGTTTCCCGACTGGAAAGCGGGCAGTGAGCGCAACGCAATTAATGTG
AGTTAGCTCACTCATTAGGCACCCCAGGCTTTACACTTTATGCTTCCGGCTCGTATGTTGTGTGGAATTG
TGAGCGGATAACAATTTCACACAGGAAACAGCTATGACCATGATTACGCCAAGCGCGCAATTAACCCTCA
CTAAAGGGAACAAAAGCTGGAGCTGCAAGCTTAATGTAGTCTTATGCAATACTCTTGTAGTCTTGCAACA
TGGTAACGATGAGTTAGCAACATGCCTTACAAGGAGAGAAAAAGCACCGTGCATGCCGATTGGTGGAAGT
AAGGTGGTACGATCGTGCCTTATTAGGAAGGCAACAGACGGGTCTGACATGGATTGGACGAACCACTGAA
TTGCCGCATTGCAGAGATATTGTATTTAAGTGCCTAGCTCGATACATAAACGGGTCTCTCTGGTTAGACC
AGATCTGAGCCTGGGAGCTCTCTGGCTAACTAGGGAACCCACTGCTTAAGCCTCAATAAAGCTTGCCTTG
AGTGCTTCAAGTAGTGTGTGCCCGTCTGTTGTGTGACTCTGGTAACTAGAGATCCCTCAGACCCTTTTAG
TCAGTGTGGAAAATCTCTAGCAGTGGCGCCCGAACAGGGACTTGAAAGCGAAAGGGAAACCAGAGGAGCT
CTCTCGACGCAGGACTCGGCTTGCTGAAGCGCGCACGGCAAGAGGCGAGGGGCGGCGACTGGTGAGTACG
CCAAAAATTTTGACTAGCGGAGGCTAGAAGGAGAGAGATGGGTGCGAGAGCGTCAGTATTAAGCGGGGGA
GAATTAGATCGCGATGGGAAAAAATTCGGTTAAGGCCAGGGGGAAAGAAAAAATATAAATTAAAACATAT
AGTATGGGCAAGCAGGGAGCTAGAACGATTCGCAGTTAATCCTGGCCTGTTAGAAACATCAGAAGGCTGT
AGACAAATACTGGGACAGCTACAACCATCCCTTCAGACAGGATCAGAAGAACTTAGATCATTATATAATA
CAGTAGCAACCCTCTATTGTGTGCATCAAAGGATAGAGATAAAAGACACCAAGGAAGCTTTAGACAAGAT
AGAGGAAGAGCAAAACAAAAGTAAGACCACCGCACAGCAAGCGGCCGCTGATCTTCAGACCTGGAGGAGG
AGATATGAGGGACAATTGGAGAAGTGAATTATATAAATATAAAGTAGTAAAAATTGAACCATTAGGAGTA
GCACCCACCAAGGCAAAGAGAAGAGTGGTGCAGAGAGAAAAAAGAGCAGTGGGAATAGGAGCTTTGTTCC
TTGGGTTCTTGGGAGCAGCAGGAAGCACTATGGGCGCAGCGTCAATGACGCTGACGGTACAGGCCAGACA
ATTATTGTCTGGTATAGTGCAGCAGCAGAACAATTTGCTGAGGGCTATTGAGGCGCAACAGCATCTGTTG
CAACTCACAGTCTGGGGCATCAAGCAGCTCCAGGCAAGAATCCTGGCTGTGGAAAGATACCTAAAGGATC
AACAGCTCCTGGGGATTTGGGGTTGCTCTGGAAAACTCATTTGCACCACTGCTGTGCCTTGGAATGCTAG
TTGGAGTAATAAATCTCTGGAACAGATTTGGAATCACACGACCTGGATGGAGTGGGACAGAGAAATTAAC
AATTACACAAGCTTAATACACTCCTTAATTGAAGAATCGCAAAACCAGCAAGAAAAGAATGAACAAGAAT
TATTGGAATTAGATAAATGGGCAAGTTTGTGGAATTGGTTTAACATAACAAATTGGCTGTGGTATATAAA
ATTATTCATAATGATAGTAGGAGGCTTGGTAGGTTTAAGAATAGTTTTTGCTGTACTTTCTATAGTGAAT
AGAGTTAGGCAGGGATATTCACCATTATCGTTTCAGACCCACCTCCCAACCCCGAGGGGACCCGACAGGC
CCGAAGGAATAGAAGAAGAAGGTGGAGAGAGAGACAGAGACAGATCCATTCGATTAGTGAACGGATCTCG
ACGGTATCGGTTAACTTTTAAAAGAAAAGGGGGGATTGGGGGGTACAGTGCAGGGGAAAGAATAGTAGAC
ATAATAGCAACAGACATACAAACTAAAGAATTACAAAAACAAATTACAAAAATTCAAAATTTTATCGATC
ACGAGACTAGCCTCGAGCTGGCTGCAGTAACGCCATTTTGCAAGGCATGGAAAAATACCAAACCAAGAAT
AGAGAAGTTCAGATCAAGGGCGGGTACATGAAAATAGCTAACGTTGGGCCAAACAGGATATCTGCGGTGA
GCAGTTTCGGCCCCGGCCCGGGGCCAAGAACAGATGGTCACCGCAGTTTCGGCCCCGGCCCGAGGCCAAG
AACAGATGGTCCCCAGATATGGCCCAACCCTCAGCAGTTTCTTAAGACCCATCAGATGTTTCCAGGCTCC
CCCAAGGACCTGAAATGACCCTGCGCCTTATTTGAATTAACCAATCAGCCTGCTTCTCGCTTCTGTTCGC
GCGCTTCTGCTTCCCGAGCTCTATAAAAGAGCTCACAACCCCTCACTCGGCGCGCCAGTCCTCCGACAGA
CTGAGTCGGCCGGTCGAATCAAGCTTATCGATACCGTCGACGGATCCGCTAGCCCGCGGTTCGAAATGTT
TGGGATTCAGGAAAGCATCCAACGGAGTGGAAGCAGCATGAAGGAAGAGCCGCTGGGCAGCGGCATGAAC
GCGGTGCGGACGTGGATGCAGGGCGCCGGGGTGCTGGACGCCAACACGGCGGCGCAGAGCGGGGTGGGTC
TGGCCCGGGCTCACTTTGAGAAGCAGCCGCCTTCCAATCTGCGGAAATCCAACTTCTTCCACTTCGTCCT
GGCCCTCTACGACAGACAGGGCCAGCCCGTGGAGATCGAGAGGACAGCGTTTGTGGGGTTCGTGGAGAAG
GAAAAAGAAGCCAACAGCGAAAAGACCAATAACGGAATTCACTACCGGCTTCAGCTTCTCTACAGCAATG
GGATAAGGACGGAGCAGGATTTCTACGTGCGCCTCATTGACTCCATGACAAAACAAGCCATAGTGTATGA
AGGCCAAGACAAGAACCCAGAAATGTGCCGAGTCTTGCTCACACATGAGATCATGTGCAGCCGCTGTTGT
GACAAGAAAAGCTGTGGCAACCGAAATGAGACTCCCTCAGATCCAGTGATAATTGACAGGTTCTTCTTGA
AATTTTTCCTCAAATGTAACCAAAATTGCCTAAAGAATGCGGGAAACCCACGTGACATGCGGAGATTCCA
GGTCGTGGTGTCTACGACAGTCAATGTGGATGGCCATGTCCTGGCAGTCTCTGATAACATGTTTGTCCAT
AATAATTCCAAGCATGGGCGGAGGGCTCGGAGGCTTGACCCCTCGGAAGGTACGCCCTCTTATCTGGAAC
ATGCTACTCCCTGTATCAAAGCCATCAGCCCGAGTGAAGGATGGACGACGGGAGGTGCGACTGTGATCAT
CATAGGGGACAATTTCTTTGATGGGTTACAGGTCATATTCGGTACCATGCTGGTCTGGAGTGAGTTGATC
ACTCCTCATGCCATCCGTGTGCAGACCCCTCCTCGGCACATCCCTGGTGTTGTGGAAGTCACACTGTCCT
ACAAATCTAAGCAGTTCTGCAAAGGAACACCAGGCAGATTCATTTATACAGCGCTCAACGAACCCACCAT
CGATTATGGTTTCCAGAGGTTACAGAAGGTCATTCCTCGGCACCCTGGTGACCCTGAGCGTTTGCCAAAG
GAAGTAATACTCAAAAGGGCTGCGGATCTGGTAGAAGCACTGTATGGGATGCCACACAACAACCAGGAAA
TCATTCTGAAGAGAGCGGCCGACATTGCCGAGGCCCTGTACAGTGTTCCCCGCAACCACAACCAACTCCC
GGCCCTTGCTAACACCTCGGTCCACGCAGGGATGATGGGCGTGAATTCGTTCAGTGGACAACTGGCCGTG
AATGTCTCCGAGGCATCACAAGCCACCAATCAGGGTTTCACCCGCAACTCAAGCAGCGTATCACCACACG
GGTACGTGCCGAGCACCACTCCCCAGCAGACCAACTATAACTCCGTCACCACGAGCATGAACGGATACGG
CTCTGCCGCAATGTCCAATTTGGGCGGCTCCCCCACCTTCCTCAACGGCTCAGCTGCCAACTCCCCCTAT
GCCATAGTGCCATCCAGCCCCACCATGGCCTCCTCCACAAGCCTCCCCTCCAACTGCAGCAGCTCCTCGG
GCATCTTCTCCTTCTCACCAGCCAACATGGTCTCAGCCGTGAAACAGAAGAGTGCTTTCGCACCAGTCGT
CAGACCCCAGACCTCCCCACCTCCCACCTGCACCAGCACCAACGGGAACAGCCTGCAAGCGATATCTGGC
ATGATTGTTCCTCCTATGTAGACCGGTCGGATCCCCCGGGCTGCAGGAATTCGAGCATCTTACCGCCATT
TATTCCCATATTTGTTCTGTTTTTCTTGATTTGGGTATACATTTAAATGTTAATAAAACAAAATGGTGGG
GCAATCATTTACATTTTTAGGGATATGTAATTACTAGTTCAGGTGTATTGCCACAAGACAAACATGTTAA
GAAACTTTCCCGTTATTTACGCTCTGTTCCTGTTAATCAACCTCTGGATTACAAAATTTGTGAAAGATTG
ACTGATATTCTTAACTATGTTGCTCCTTTTACGCTGTGTGGATATGCTGCTTTAATGCCTCTGTATCATG
CTATTGCTTCCCGTACGGCTTTCGTTTTCTCCTCCTTGTATAAATCCTGGTTGCTGTCTCTTTATGAGGA
GTTGTGGCCCGTTGTCCGTCAACGTGGCGTGGTGTGCTCTGTGTTTGCTGACGCAACCCCCACTGGCTGG
GGCATTGCCACCACCTGTCAACTCCTTTCTGGGACTTTCGCTTTCCCCCTCCCGATCGCCACGGCAGAAC
TCATCGCCGCCTGCCTTGCCCGCTGCTGGACAGGGGCTAGGTTGCTGGGCACTGATAATTCCGTGGTGTT
GTCGGGGAAGCTGACGTCCTTTGCAATTCGATATCAAGCTGTACCTTCTAGATGTACAGGCGCTTGAGCG
CTTCTAGACCAATGACTTACAAGGCAGCTGTAGATCTTAGCCACTTTTTAAAAGAAAAGGGGGGACTGGA
AGGGCTAATTCACTCCCAACGAAGACAAGATCTGCTTTTTGCTTGTACTGGGTCTCTCTGGTTAGACCAG
ATCTGAGCCTGGGAGCTCTCTGGCTAACTAGGGAACCCACTGCTTAAGCCTCAATAAAGCTTGCCTTGAG
TGCTTCAAGTAGTGTGTGCCCGTCTGTTGTGTGACTCTGGTAACTAGAGATCCCTCAGACCCTTTTAGTC
AGTGTGGAAAATCTCTAGCAGTAGTAGTTCATGTCATCTTATTATTCAGTATTTATAACTTGCAAAGAAA
TGAATATCAGAGAGTGAGAGGAACTTGTTTATTGCAGCTTATAATGGTTACAAATAAAGCAATAGCATCA
CAAATTTCACAAATAAAGCATTTTTTTCACTGCATTCTAGTTGTGGTTTGTCCAAACTCATCAATGTATC
TTATCATGTCTGGCTCTAGCTATCCCGCCCCTAACTCCGCCCATCCCGCCCCTAACTCCGCCCAGTTCCG
CCCATTCTCCGCCCCATGGCTGACTAATTTTTTTT
