>Addgene plasmid #219372 | SFFV-EBF1-Brd 471 | depositor partial sequence | sequence record 428596 | TF ORF
ATGTTTGGGATTCAGGAAAGCATCCAACGGAGTGGAAGCAGCATGAAGGAAGAGCCGCTGGGCAGCGGCA
TGAACGCGGTGCGGACGTGGATGCAGGGCGCCGGGGTGCTGGACGCCAACACGGCGGCGCAGAGCGGGGT
GGGTCTGGCCCGGGCTCACTTTGAGAAGCAGCCGCCTTCCAATCTGCGGAAATCCAACTTCTTCCACTTC
GTCCTGGCCCTCTACGACAGACAGGGCCAGCCCGTGGAGATCGAGAGGACAGCGTTTGTGGGGTTCGTGG
AGAAGGAAAAAGAAGCCAACAGCGAAAAGACCAATAACGGAATTCACTACCGGCTTCAGCTTCTCTACAG
CAATGGGATAAGGACGGAGCAGGATTTCTACGTGCGCCTCATTGACTCCATGACAAAACAAGCCATAGTG
TATGAAGGCCAAGACAAGAACCCAGAAATGTGCCGAGTCTTGCTCACACATGAGATCATGTGCAGCCGCT
GTTGTGACAAGAAAAGCTGTGGCAACCGAAATGAGACTCCCTCAGATCCAGTGATAATTGACAGGTTCTT
CTTGAAATTTTTCCTCAAATGTAACCAAAATTGCCTAAAGAATGCGGGAAACCCACGTGACATGCGGAGA
TTCCAGGTCGTGGTGTCTACGACAGTCAATGTGGATGGCCATGTCCTGGCAGTCTCTGATAACATGTTTG
TCCATAATAATTCCAAGCATGGGCGGAGGGCTCGGAGGCTTGACCCCTCGGAAGGTACGCCCTCTTATCT
GGAACATGCTACTCCCTGTATCAAAGCCATCAGCCCGAGTGAAGGATGGACGACGGGAGGTGCGACTGTG
ATCATCATAGGGGACAATTTCTTTGATGGGTTACAGGTCATATTCGGTACCATGCTGGTCTGGAGTGAGT
TGATCACTCCTCATGCCATCCGTGTGCAGACCCCTCCTCGGCACATCCCTGGTGTTGTGGAAGTCACACT
GTCCTACAAATCTAAGCAGTTCTGCAAAGGAACACCAGGCAGATTCATTTATACAGCGCTCAACGAACCC
ACCATCGATTATGGTTTCCAGAGGTTACAGAAGGTCATTCCTCGGCACCCTGGTGACCCTGAGCGTTTGC
CAAAGGAAGTAATACTCAAAAGGGCTGCGGATCTGGTAGAAGCACTGTATGGGATGCCACACAACAACCA
GGAAATCATTCTGAAGAGAGCGGCCGACATTGCCGAGGCCCTGTACAGTGTTCCCCGCAACCACAACCAA
CTCCCGGCCCTTGCTAACACCTCGGTCCACGCAGGGATGATGGGCGTGAATTCGTTCAGTGGACAACTGG
CCGTGAATGTCTCCGAGGCATCACAAGCCACCAATCAGGGTTTCACCCGCAACTCAAGCAGCGTATCACC
ACACGGGTACGTGCCGAGCACCACTCCCCAGCAGACCAACTATAACTCCGTCACCACGAGCATGAACGGA
TACGGCTCTGCCGCAATGTCCAATTTGGGCGGCTCCCCCACCTTCCTCAACGGCTCAGCTGCCAACTCCC
CCTATGCCATAGTGCCATCCAGCCCCACCATGGCCTCCTCCACAAGCCTCCCCTCCAACTGCAGCAGCTC
CTCGGGCATCTTCTCCTTCTCACCAGCCAACATGGTCTCAGCCGTGAAACAGAAGAGTGCTTTCGCACCA
GTCGTCAGACCCCAGACCTCCCCACCTCCCACCTGCACCAGCACCAACGGGAACAGCCTGCAAGCGATAT
CTGGCATGATTGTTCCTCCTATGTAG
