>Addgene plasmid #219372 | SFFV-EBF1-Brd 471 | depositor partial sequence | sequence record 428597 | Barcode sequence
TGTACAGGCGCTTGAGCGCT
